>Addgene plasmid #17974 | pTEK-4S-0X | depositor full sequence | sequence record 8767 | Author sequence
GCGGCCGCGTTTAAACCTGCAGGCACGTGGCATGCCTCGAGGATATCAGATCTACTAGAAATATTGGATC
GTCGGCACCGTCACGGCCGTGGGAGGCGGCACGATCCGCGACGTGATGATCGGCCGCATCCCCACGGTGC
TGCGCAGTGAGCTCTACGCCATCCCGGCGTTGATCTGTGCGTTCGCACGCACAGGCCCGGTGTGAGAAGG
GTCTCTGACGAGCGGGAGAACCCACCCGGGGTGGGCGAGTTTGTCCTGCGTGTGCTCGGTCGAGTAGGCT
CTGGGAGTACCCGTGTGTACGACCAGCACGGCATACATCATTTCGACGCCGAGAGATTCGCCGCCCGAAA
TGAGCACGATCCGCGGTACCATCAGGAGGAATCACTTCGCAATGTCTAGATTAGATAAAAGTAAAGTGAT
TAACAGCGCATTAGAGCTGGGTAATGAGGTCGGAATCGAAGGTTTAACAACCCGTAAACTCGCCCAGAAG
CTTGGTGTAGAGCAGCCTACATTGTATTGGCATGTAAAAAATAAGCGGGCCCTACTGGATGCGCTGGCGG
TGGAGATCTTGGCGCGTCATCATGATTATTCACTGCCTGCGGCGGGGGAATCCTGGCAGTCATTTCTGCG
CAATAATGCAATGAGTTTCCGCCGCGCGCTGCTGCGTTACCGTGACGGGGCAAAAGTGCACCTCGGCACG
CGTCCTGATGAAAAACAGTATGATACGGTGGAAACCCAGTTACGCTTTATGACAGAAAACGGCTTTTCAC
TGCGCGACGGGTTATATGCGATTTCAGCGGTCAGTCATTTTACCTTAGGTGCCGTACTGGAGCAGCAGGA
GCATACTGCCGCCCTGACCGACCGCCCTGCAGCACCGGACGAAAACCTGCCGCCGCTATTGCGGGAAGCG
CTGCAGATTATGGACAGTGATGATGGTGAGCAGGCCTTTCTGCATGGCCTGGAGAGCCTGATCCGGGGGT
TTGAGGTGCAGCTTACGGCACTGTTGCAAATAGTCTGAGGCCATGGTGACCTCATGACTCGCTAGCCAGC
TGGGGACCCTAGAGGTCCCCTTNGAAAAAATTTTTAAAATAAAAAAGGGGACCTCTAGGGTCCCCAATTA
AATAGTTAACACTAGTATTTAAATCAATTGATGCATATTAATTAAATCGATACCGTCGACCTCGAGGGGG
GGCCCGCCGGGGATCATCGAGCCGAGAACGTTATCGAAGTTGGTCATGTGTAATCCCCTCGTTTGAACTT
TGGATTAAGCGTAGATACACCCTTGGACAAGCCAGTTGGATTCGGAGACAAGCAAATTCAGCCTTAAAAA
GGGCGAGGCCTGCGGTGGTGGAACACCGCAGGGCCTCTAACCGCTCGACGCGCTGCACCAACCAGCCCGC
GAACGGCTGGCAGCCAGCGTAAGGCGCGGCTCATCGGGCGGCGTTCGCCACGATGTCCTGCACTTCGAGC
CAAGCCTCGAACACCTGCTGGTGTGCACGACTCACCCGGTTGTTGACACCGCGCGCGGCCGTGCGGGCTC
GGTGGGGCGGCTGTGTCGCCCTTGCCAGCGTGAGTAGCGCGTACCTCACCTCGCCCAACAGGTCGCACAC
AGCCGATTCGTACGCCATAAAGCCAGGTGAGCCCACCAGCTCCGTAAGTTCGGGCGCTGTGTGGCTCGTA
CCCGCGCATTCAGGCGGCAGGGGGTCTAACGGGTCTAAGGCGGCGTGTACGGCCGCCACAGCGGCTCTCA
GCGGCCCGGAAACGTCCTCGAAACGACGCATGTGTTCCTCCTGGTTGGTACAGGTGGTTGGGGGTGCTCG
GCTGTCGCTGGTGTTCCACCACCAGGGCTCGACGGGAGAGCGGGGGAGTGTGCAGTTGTGGGGTGGCCCC
TCAGCGAAATATCTGACTTGGAGCTCGTGTCGGACCATACACCGGTGATTAATCGTGGTCTACTACCAAG
CGTGAGCCACGTCGCCGACGAATTTGAGCAGCTCTGGCTGCCGTACTGGCCGCTGGCAAGCGACGATCTG
CTCGAGGGGATCTACCGCCAAAGCCGCGCGTCGGCCCTAGGCCGCCGGTACATCGAGGCGAACCCAACAG
CGCTGGCAAACCTGCTGGTCGTGGACGTAGACCATCCAGACGCAGCGCTCCGAGCGCTCAGCGCCCGGGG
GTCCCATCCGCTGCCCAACGCGATCGTGGGCAATCGCGCCAACGGCCACGCACACGCAGTGTGGGCACTC
AACGCCCCTGTTCCACGCACCGAATACGCGCGGCGTAAGCCGCTCGCATACATGGCGGCGTGCGCCGAAG
GCCTTCGGCGCGCCGTCGACGGCGACCGCAGTTACTCAGGCCTCATGACCAAAAACCCCGGCCACATCGC
CTGGGAAACGGAATGGCTCCACTCAGATCTCTACACACTCAGCCACATCGAGGCCGAGCTCGGCGCGAAC
ATGCCACCGCCGCGCTGGCGTCAGCAGACCACGTACAAAGCGGCTCCGACGCCGCTAGGGCGGAATTGCG
CACTGTTCGATTCCGTCAGGTTGTGGGCCTATCGTCCCGCCCTCATGCGGATCTACCTGCCGACCCGGAA
CGTGGACGGACTCGGCCGCGCGATCTATGCCGAGTGCCACGCGCGAAACGCCGAATTCCCGTGCAACGAC
GTGTGTCCCGGACCGCTACCGGACAGCGAGGTCCGCGCCATCGCCAACAGCATTTGGCGTTGGATCACAA
CCAAGTCGCGCATTTGGGCGGACGGGATCGTGGTCTACGAGGCCACACTCAGTGCGCGCCAGTCGGCCAT
CTCGCGGAAGGGCGCAGCAGCGCGCACGGCGGCGAGCACAGTTGCGCGGCGCGCAAAGTCCGCGTCAGCC
ATGGAGGCATTGCTATGAGCGACGGCTACAGCGACGGCTACAGCGACGGCTACAACCGGCAGCCGACTGT
CCGCAAAAAGCGGCGCGTGACCGCCGCCGAAGGCGCTCGAATCACCGGACTATCCGAACGCCACGTCGTC
CGGCTCGTGGCGCAGGAACGCAGCGAGTGGCTCGCCGAGCAGGCTGCACGCCGCGAACGCATCCGCGCCT
ATCACGACGACGAGGGCCACTCTTGGCCGCAAACGGCCAAACATTTCGGGCTGCATCTGGACACCGTTAA
GCGACTCGGCTATCGGGCGAGGAAAGAGCGTGCGGCAGAACAGGAAGCGGCTCAAAAGGCCCACAACGAA
GCCGACAATCCACCGCTGTTCTAACGCAATTGGGGAGCGGGTGTCGCGGGGGTTCCGTGGGGGGTTCCGT
TGCAACGGGTCGGACAGGTAAAAGTCCTGGTAGACGCTAGTTTTCTGGTTTGGGCCATGCCTGTCTCGTT
GCGTGTTTCGTTGCGCCCGTTTTGAATACCAGCCAGACGAGACGGGGTTCTACGAATCTTGGTCGATACC
AAGCCATTTCCGCTGAATATCGGGGAGCTCACCGCCAGAATCGGTGGTTGTGGTGATGTACGTGGCGAAC
TCCGTTGTAGTGCCTGTGGTGGCATCCGTGGCCACTCTCGTTGCACGGTTCGTTGTGCCGTTACAGGCCC
CGTTGACAGCTCACCGAACGTAGTTAAAACATGCTGGTCAAACTAGGTTTACCAACGATACGAGTCAGCT
CATCTAGGGCCAGTTCTAGGCGTTGTTCGTTGCGCGGTTCGTTGCGCATGTTTCGTGTGGTTGCTAGATG
GCTCCGCAACCACACGCTTCGAGGTTGAGTGCTTCCAGCACGGGCGCGATCCAGAAGAACTTCGTCGTGC
GACTGTCCTCGTTGATCCTTGCCGAGCTGGGATGGAAGCTCGGCCGACCACCCTGGAGGAGATGATCGAG
GATGCCAGGGCCTTTCACGCCCGCCGCTGCTGAGCGTCCGCCGCCGGGCCCGCACCGCCGTCGGCCGGCA
GAAGGTGTTGCTGACTCATACCAGGCCTGAATCGCCCCATCATCCAGCCAGAAAGTGAGGGAGCCACGGT
TGATGAGAGCTTTGTTGTAGGTGGACCAGTTGGTGATTTTGAACTTTTGCTTTGCCACGGAACGGTCTGC
GTTGTCGGGAAGATGCGTGATCTGATCCTTCAACTCAGCAAAAGTTCGATTTATTCAACAAAGCCGCCGT
CCCGTCAAGTCAGCGTAATGCTCTGCCAGTGTTACAACCAATTAACCAATTCTGATTAGAAAAACTCATC
GAGCATCAAATGAAACTGCAATTTATTCATATCAGGATTATCAATACCATATTTTTGAAAAAGCCGTTTC
TGTAATGAAGGAGAAAACTCACCGAGGCAGTTCCATAGGATGGCAAGATCCTGGTATCGGTCTGCGATTC
CGACTCGTCCAACATCAATACAACCTATTAATTTCCCCTCGTCAAAAATAAGGTTATCAAGTGAGAAATC
ACCATGAGTGACGACTGAATCCGGTGAGAATGGCAAAAGATTATGCATTTCTTTCCAGACTTGTTCAACA
GGCCAGCCATTACGCTCGTCATCAAAATCACTCGCATCAACCAAACCGTTATTCATTCGTGATTGCGCCT
GAGCGAGACGAAATACGCGATCGCTGTTAAAAGGACAATTACAAACAGGAATCGAATGCAACCGGCGCAG
GAACACTGCCAGCGCATCAACAATATTTTCACCTGAATCAGGATATTCTTCTAATACCTGGAATGCTGTT
TTCCCGGGGATCGCAGTGGTGAGTAACCATGCATCATCAGGAGTACGGATAAAATGCTTGATGGTCGGAA
GAGGCATAAATTCCGTCAGCCAGTTTAGTCTGACCATCTCATCTGTAACATCATTGGCAACGCTACCTTT
GCCATGTTTCAGAAACAACTCTGGCGCATGGGGCTTCCCATACAAGCGATAGATTGTCGCACCTGATTGC
CCGACATTATCGCGAGCCCATTTATACCCATATAAATCAGCATCCATGTTGGAATTTAATCGCGGCCTCG
AGCAAGACGTTTCCCGTTGAATATGGCTCATAACACCCCTTGTATTACTGTTTATGTAAGCAGACAGTTT
TATTGTTCATGATGATATATTTTTATCTTGTGCAATGTAACATCAGAGATTTTGAGACACAACGTCGCTT
TGTTGCTAGCTGGCGGGAACGGCAATGCTCCTGGCGGCGGCGGGGCTGGTGCCCAGGTCTCCGCACAGAG
CGGCGGTGCTGGCGCTCGCGGCCAGGCGTGGTTCTTCGCGTACTGACAAGAAACCCCCCTCTTTAGGACT
CAGTGTCCTTGGGATCGACACGGCCTGTCCGCACCGCGGTCAGGCGTTGACGATGACGGGCTGGTCGGCC
ACGTCCGGGGAGTCAGGCAACTATGGATGAACGAAATAGACAGATCGCTGAGATAGGTGCCTCACTGATT
AAGCATTGGTAACTGTCAGACCAAGTTTACTCATATATACTTTAGATTGATTTAAAACTTCATTTTTAAT
TTAAAAGGATCTAGGTGAAGATCCTTTTTGATAATCTCATGACCAAAATCCCTTAACGTGAGTTTTCGTT
CCACTGAGCGTCAGACCCCGTAGAAAAGATCAAAGGATCTTCTTGAGATCCTTTTTTTCTGCGCGTAATC
TGCTGCTTGCAAACAAAAAAACCACCGCTACCAGCGGTGGTTTGTTTGCCGGATCAAGAGCTACCAACTC
TTTTTCCGAAGGTAACTGGCTTCAGCAGAGCGCAGATACCAAATACTGTCCTTCTAGTGTAGCCGTAGTT
AGGCCACCACTTCAAGAACTCTGTAGCACCGCCTACATACCTCGCTCTGCTAATCCTGTTACCAGTGGCT
GCTGCCAGTGGCGATAAGTCGTGTCTTACCGGGTTGGACTCAAGACGATAGTTACCGGATAAGGCGCAGC
GGTCGGGCTGAACGGGGGGTTCGTGCACACAGCCCAGCTTGGAGCGAACGACCTACACCGAACTGAGATA
CCTACAGCGTGAGCTATGAGAAAGCGCCACGCTTCCCGAAGGGAGAAAGGCGGACAGGTATCCGGTAAGC
GGCAGGGTCGGAACAGGAGAGCGCACGAGGGAGCTTCCAGGGGGAAACGCCTGGTATCTTTATAGTCCTG
TCGGGTTTCGCCACCTCTGACTTGAGCGTCGATTTTTGTGATGCTCGTCAGGGGGGCGGAGCCTATGGAA
AAACGCCAGCAACGCGGCCTTTTTACGGTTCCTGGCCTTTTGCTGGCCTTTTGCTCACATGTTCTTTCCT
GCGTTATCCCCTGATTCTGTGGATAACCGTATTACCGCCTTTGAGTGAGCTGATACCGCTCGCCGCAGCC
GAACGACCGAGCGCAGCGAGTCAGTGAGCGAGGAAGCGGAAGAGCGCCCAATACGCAAACCGCCTCTCCC
CGCGCGTTGGCCGATTCATTAATGCAGCTAGAACTAGTTGATTAGCTAAGCAGAAGGCCATCCTGACGGA
TGGCCTTTTTGCGTTTAATACTGTTT
Features (pLannotate 1.2.2; 10 found; start..end, strand, type, name):
     68..172     +  CDS            Y4104_STRCO (fragment): Protein inferred from homology: Swiss-Prot protein existence level 3. From Streptomyces coelicolor (strain ATCC BAA-471 / A3(2) / M145).
    392..1015    +  CDS            tetR: TETR4_ECOLX - Experimental evidence at protein level: Swiss-Prot protein existence level 1. TetR is the repressor of the tetracycline resistance element; its N-terminal region forms a helix-turn-helix structure and binds DNA. Binding of tetracycline to TetR reduces the repressor affinity for the tetracycline resistance gene (tetA) promoter operator sites. From Escherichia coli.
   1166..1196    +  misc_feature   MCS (fragment): pBluescript multiple cloning site
   3911..4045    -  CDS            TRA2_ECOLX (fragment): Protein predicted: Swiss-Prot protein existence level 4. Required for transposition of transposon Tn903. From Escherichia coli.
   4186..5001    -  CDS            KanR: aminoglycoside phosphotransferase; aph(3')-Ia; confers resistance to kanamycin in bacteria or G418 (Geneticin®) in eukaryotes
   5119..5223    +  CDS            32 (fragment): VG32_BPML5 - Protein predicted: Swiss-Prot protein existence level 4. From Mycobacterium phage L5 (Mycobacteriophage L5).
   5326..5401    +  CDS            bla(M) (fragment): β-lactamase lacking the signal sequence; bla(M); allows cytosolic expression of β-lactamase
   5573..6161    +  rep_origin     ori: high-copy-number ColE1/pMB1/pBR322/pUC origin of replication
   6344..6399    +  CDS            lacI (fragment): lac repressor; lacI; The lac repressor binds to the lac operator to inhibit transcription in E. coli. This inhibition can be relieved by adding lactose or isopropyl-β-D-thiogalactopyranoside (IPTG).
   6422..6449    +  terminator     rrnB T2 terminator: transcription terminator T2 from the E. coli rrnB gene
