[The description below was written by a language model from this plasmid's Addgene catalogue record and pLannotate feature annotations shown in this document.]
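Description:
pTEK-4S-0X is an E. coli–mycobacteria shuttle plasmid built on the pMS2 backbone for expressing a reverse tetracycline repressor in mycobacteria. It is about 6.5 kb and is described as a kanamycin-resistant derivative of pTE-4S0X. Selection relies on an aph(3')-Ia aminoglycoside phosphotransferase gene (KanR), flanked by a remnant of Tn903 transposase sequence that reflects the origin of the cassette. A ColE1/pUC-type origin gives high copy number in E. coli, whereas the record notes low copy number in mycobacteria. The automated annotation does not identify a mycobacterial replicon; a large unannotated stretch lies between the cloning-site remnant and the kanamycin cassette, but the record does not say what it contains.

The payload is tetR(B)r1.7, a reverse TetR (revTetR) variant of the class B Tet repressor, annotated as a roughly 620 bp tetR coding sequence. According to the depositor it is driven by a strong mycobacterial promoter, Psmyc (also called Puv15), which the feature table does not annotate separately. Wild-type TetR leaves its operator when tetracycline binds; reverse TetR variants instead need the inducer to bind tetO, so adding a tetracycline derivative represses rather than induces a tetO-controlled promoter. The plasmid therefore supplies the regulator half of a "tet-off" system, and the associated work used such repressors for conditional gene silencing in Mycobacterium smegmatis. The remaining annotations (short fragments matching a Streptomyces protein, mycobacteriophage L5 gene 32, β-lactamase, lacI and a pBluescript polylinker, plus an rrnB T2 terminator) are best regarded as backbone remnants or partial homology matches, not functional elements.
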