Addgene plasmid #17974: pTEK-4S-0X
Depositing lab: Sabine Ehrt. Depositing organization: Cornell University. Publication: Silencing Mycobacterium smegmatis by using tetracycline repressors. Guo XV, Monteleone M, Klotzsche M, Kamionka A, Hillen W, Braunstein M, Ehrt S, Schnappinger D. J Bacteriol. 2007 Jul . 189(13):4614-23. 10.1128/JB.00216-07 PubMed 17483222.
Backbone
  Vector backbone: pMS2
  Vector type: mycobacteria expression
Growth in bacteria
  Bacterial resistance: Kanamycin, 50 μg/mL
  Growth temperature: 37°C
  Growth strain: DH5alpha
  Growth instructions: This plasmid is high copy number in E. coli and low copy number in mycobacteria.
  Copy number: High Copy
Gene/Insert
  Gene/Insert name: tetR(B)r1.7 (alt name: reverse tetR)
  Cloning method: Restriction Enzyme
  Sequencing primers: 5′ n/a
Terms and licenses: Academic/Nonprofit Terms; Industry Terms: Not Available to Industry
Depositor comments: revTetR is expressed from a strong mycobacterial promoter (psmyc = puv15). Also see Pubmed ID 18059281. Kanamycin resistant derivative of pTE-4S0X.
How to cite: pTEK-4S-0X was a gift from Sabine Ehrt (Addgene plasmid # 17974 ; http://n2t.net/addgene:17974 ; RRID:Addgene_17974)
