>Addgene plasmid #17974 | pTEK-4S-0X | addgene partial sequence | sequence record 23845 | pBluescriptKS_primer
TGATATTGATTTAATACTAGTGTTACTATTTAATTGGGGACCCTAGAGGTCCCCTTTTTTATTTTAAAAA
TTTTTTCAAGGGGACCTCTAGGGTCCCCAGCTGGCTAGCGAGTCATGAGGTCACCATGGCCTCAGACTAT
TTGCAACAGTGCCGTAAGCTGCACCTCAAACCCCCGGATCAGGCTCTCCAGGCCATGCAGAAAGGCCTGC
TCACCATCATCACTGTCCATAATCTGCAGCGCTTCCCGCAATAGCGGCGGCAGGTTTTCGTCCGGTGCTG
CAGGGCGGTCGGTCAGGGCGGCAGTATGCTCCTGCTGCTCCAGTACGGCACCTAAGGTAAAATGACTGAC
CGCTGAAATCGCATATAACCCGTCGCGCAGTGAAAAGCCGTTTTCTGTCATAAAGCGTAACTGGGTTTCC
ACCGTATCATACTGTTTTTCATCAGGACGCGTGCCGAGGTGCACTTTTGCCCCGTCACGGTAACGCAGCA
GCGCGCGGCGGAAACTCATTGCATTATTGCGCAGAAATGACTGCCAGGATTCCCCCGCCGCAGGCAGTGA
ATAATCATGATGACGCGCCAAGATCTCCACCGCCAGCGCATCCAGTAGCNTTTNTTTTTTTTTTTACATG
CCAATANAATNGAGGCTGCTCTACACCAAGCTTCTGGGCGAGTTTACGGGTTGTTACACCTTCGATTCCG
ACCTCATTACCCAGCGCCAATGCGCTGTTAATCACTTTACTTTTATCTAATCTAGACATTGCGANTGATC
CTCCTGATGTACCGCGAACGGCTCATTCGGCGCGATCTCTCGCGNGAATGATG
